Addgene plasmid #147342: pAc5.1B-lambdaN-HA-DmNot2-dsRNAres_Q
Purpose: Insect Expression of DmNot2-dsRNAres
Depositing lab: Elisa Izaurralde. Depositing organization: Max Planck Institute for Developmental Biology. Publication: The interactions of GW182 proteins with PABP and deadenylases are required for both translational repression and degradation of miRNA targets. Huntzinger E, Kuzuoglu-Ozturk D, Braun JE, Eulalio A, Wohlbold L, Izaurralde E. Nucleic Acids Res. 2013 Jan;41(2):978-94. doi: 10.1093/nar/gks1078. Epub 2012 Nov 21. PubMed 23172285.
Backbone
  Vector backbone: Unknown
  Vector type: Insect Expression
Growth in bacteria
  Bacterial resistance: Ampicillin, 100 μg/mL
  Growth temperature: 37°C
  Growth strain: DH5alpha
  Copy number: Low Copy
Gene/Insert
  Gene/Insert name: DmNot2-dsRNAres (alt names: regena (rga); CG2138, CG2161)
  Species: D. melanogaster (fly)
  Entrez Gene: Rga (a.k.a. Dmel_CG2161, CG2138, CG2161, Dmel\CG2161, NOT2, Not2, RGA, l(3)03834, not2)
  Cloning method: Unknown
Terms and licenses: Academic/Nonprofit Terms; Industry Terms: Not Available to Industry
Depositor comments: ORF extracted from NCBI NM_169080.1. Plasmids from this collection were made available to the research community and donated after the lab closed. Please note that the sequence provided by the depositing laboratory may be theoretical/predicted or based on Sanger sequencing results. There may be discrepancies between sequencing results obtained by Addgene and the depositor sequence. If an Addgene verified sequence is not available, please contact before placing your order to request that our lab fully sequence the plasmid.
How to cite: pAc5.1B-lambdaN-HA-DmNot2-dsRNAres_Q was a gift from Elisa Izaurralde (Addgene plasmid # 147342 ; http://n2t.net/addgene:147342 ; RRID:Addgene_147342)
