[The description below was written by a language model from this plasmid's Addgene catalogue record and pLannotate feature annotations shown in this document.]
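Description:
pAc5.1B-lambdaN-HA-DmNot2-dsRNAres_Q is a 7.2 kb insect expression plasmid for producing a tagged, RNAi-resistant version of the Drosophila melanogaster NOT2 protein (Rga/Regena, CG2161), a subunit of the CCR4-NOT deadenylase complex. The catalogue lists the backbone as unknown, although the name and annotated features point to a pAc5.1-type vector. In bacteria it is maintained through a ColE1/pUC-family origin and selected with ampicillin via the AmpR (β-lactamase) gene and its own promoter. The record lists it as low copy despite the origin annotation. Short fragments annotated as tetracycline resistance and SV40 large T antigen appear to be non-functional backbone remnants. No selectable marker for insect cells is annotated, which fits transient transfection.

Expression is driven by the constitutive Drosophila actin 5C (Ac5) promoter. The reading frame begins with a short fragment of the bacteriophage lambda N protein, the peptide that binds BoxB RNA hairpins, followed by an HA epitope (annotated as a partial 3xHA match) and then the full Rga/Not2 coding sequence. A V5 tag sequence and an SV40 polyadenylation signal lie downstream, but the record does not show whether the V5 tag is translated in frame or preceded by a stop codon. The lambdaN fusion allows the protein to be tethered artificially to BoxB-containing reporter mRNAs, so its effect on translation and mRNA decay can be measured independently of its normal recruitment. The "dsRNAres" designation indicates that the ORF was altered to escape a dsRNA targeting endogenous Not2, though the specific changes are not described. This permits complementation experiments in knockdown cells, in line with the associated work on GW182, PABP and deadenylases in miRNA-mediated silencing.
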