Features (pLannotate 1.2.2; 11 found; start..end, strand, type, name):
     56..2568    +  promoter       Ac5 promoter: Drosophila melanogaster actin 5C promoter
   2588..2653    +  CDS            N (fragment): REGN_LAMBD - Experimental evidence at protein level: Swiss-Prot protein existence level 1. Plays a role as a transcriptional antitermination factor that allows the virus to initiate its lytic phase. Activates expression of the delayed viral early genes by modifying host RNA polymerase (RNAP) into a form that is resistant to termination signals. This antitermination function requires the host NusA protein which serves to stabilize the interaction between antitermination protein N and host RNA polymerase. From Escherichia phage lambda (Bacteriophage lambda).
   2678..2704    +  CDS            3xHA (fragment): three tandem HA epitope tags
   2717..4471    +  CDS            Rga: RGA_DROME - Also known as Not2 From Drosophila melanogaster (Fruit fly).
   4497..4538    +  CDS            V5 tag: epitope tag from simian virus 5
   4638..4772    -  polyA_signal   SV40 poly(A) signal: SV40 polyadenylation signal
   4795..4879    -  CDS            large T antigen (fragment): large T antigen from SV40 (simian virus 40)
   4880..5350    +  CDS            TcR (fragment): tetracycline efflux protein; tet; confers resistance to tetracycline
   5394..5982    -  rep_origin     ori: high-copy-number ColE1/pMB1/pBR322/pUC origin of replication
   6153..7013    -  CDS            AmpR: β-lactamase; bla; confers resistance to ampicillin, carbenicillin, and related antibiotics
   7014..7118    -  promoter       AmpR promoter: bla
>Addgene plasmid #147342 | pAc5.1B-lambdaN-HA-DmNot2-dsRNAres_Q | depositor full sequence | sequence record 289789 | Full Sequence
CTTCAAGGAATTAATTCTATATTCTAAAAACACAAATGATACTTCTAAAAAAAATCATGAATGGCATCAA
CTCTGAATCAAATCTTTGCAGATGCACCTACTTCTCATTTCCACTGTCACATCATTTTTCCAGATCTCGC
TGCCTGTTATGTGGCCCACAAACCAAGACACGTTTTATGGCCATTAAAGCTGGCTGATCGTCGCCAAACA
CCAAATACATATCAATATGTACATTCGAGAAAGAAGCGATCAAAGAAGCGTCTTCGGGCGAGTAGGAGAA
TGCGGAGGAGAAGGAGAACGAGCTGATCTAGTATCTCTCCACAATCCAATGCCAACTGACCAACTGGCCA
TATTCGGAGCAATTTGAAGCCAATTTCCATCGCCTGGCGATCGCTCCATTCTTGGCTATATGTTTTTCAC
CGTTCCCGGGGCCATTTTCAAAGACTCGTCGGTAAGATAAGATTGTGTCACTCGCTGTCTCTCTTCATTT
GTCGAAGAATGCTGAGGAATTTCGCGATGACGTCGGCGAGTATTTTGAAGAATGAGAATAATTTGTATTT
ATACGAAAATCAGTTAGTGGAATTTTCTACAAAAACATGTTATCTATAGATAATTTTGTTGCAAAATATG
TTGACTATGACAAAGATTGTATGTATATACCTTTAATGTATTCTCATTTTCTTATGTATTTATAATGGCA
ATGATGATACTGATGATATTTTAAGATGATGCCAGACCACAGGCTGATTTCTGCGTCTTTTGCCGAACGC
AGTGCATGTGCGGTTGTTGTTTTTTGGAATAGTTTCAATTTTCGGACTGTCCGCTTTGATTTCAGTTTCT
TGGCTTATTCAAAAAGCAAAGTAAAGCCAAAAAAGCGAGATGGCAATACCAAATGCGGCAAAACGGTAGT
GGAAGGAAAGGGGTGCGGGGCAGCGGAAGGAAGGGTGGGGCGGGGCGTGGCGGGGTCTGTGGCTGGGCGC
GACGTCACCGACGTTGGAGCCACTCCTTTGACCATGTGTGCGTGTGTGTATTATTCGTGTCTCGCCACTC
GCCGGTTGTTTTTTTCTTTTTATCTCGCTCTCTCTAGCGCCATCTCGTACGCATGCTCAACGCACCGCAT
GTTGCCGTGTCCTTTATGCGTCATTTTGGCTCGAAATAGGCAATTATTTAAACAAAGATTAGTCAACGAA
AACGCTAAAATAAATAAGTCTACAATATGGTTACTTATTGCCATGTGTGTGCAGCCAACGATAGCAACAA
AAGCAACAACACAGTGGCTTTCCCTCTTTCACTTTTTGTTTGCAAGCGCGTGCGAGCAAGACGGCACGAC
CGGCAAACGCAATTACGCTGACAAAGAGCAGACGAAGTTTTGGCCGAAAAACATCAAGGCGCCTGATACG
AATGCATTTGCAATAACAATTGCGATATTTAATATTGTTTATGAAGCTGTTTGACTTCAAAACACACAAA
AAAAAAAATAAAACAAATTATTTGAAAGAGAATTAGGAATCGGACAGCTTATCGTTACGGGCTAACAGCA
CACCGAGACGAAATAGCTTACCTGACGTCACAGCCTCTGGAAGAACTGCCGCCAAGCAGAGAGAGAGAGA
AAAAGAGGGAGAGCAGCTTAGACCGCATGTGCTTGTGTGTGAGGCGTCTCTCTCTTCGTCTCCTGTTTGC
GCAAACGCATAGACTGCACTGAGAAAATCGATTACCTATTTTTTATGAATGAATATTTGCACTATTACTA
TTCAAAACTATTAAGATAGCAATCACATTCAATAGCCAAATACTATACCACCTGAGCGATGCAACGAAAT
GATCAATTTGAGCAAAAATGCTGCATATTTAGGACGGCATCATTATAGAAATGCTTCTTGCTGTGTACTT
TTCTCTCGTCTGGCAGCTGTTTCGCCGTTATTGTTAAAACCGGCTTAAGTTAGGTGTGTTTTCTACGACT
AGTGATGCCCCTACTAGAAGATGTGTGTTGCACAAATGTCCCTGAATAACCAATTTGAAGTGCAGATAGC
AGTAAACGTAAGCTAATATGAATATTATTTAACTGTAATGTTTTAATATCGCTGGACATTACTAATAAAC
CCACTATAAACACATGTACATATGTATGTTTTGGCATACAATGAGTAGTTGGGGAAAAAATGTGTAAAAG
CACCGTGACCATCACAGCATAAAGATAACCAGCTGAAGTATCGAATATGAGTAACCCCCAAATTGAATCA
CATGCCGCAACTGATAGGACCCATGGAAGTACACTCTTCATGGCGATATACAAGACACACACAAGCACGA
ACACCCAGTTGCGGAGGAAATTCTCCGTAAATGAAAACCCAATCGGCGAACAATTCATACCCATATATGG
TAAAAGTTTTGAACGCGACTTGAGAGCGGAGAGCATTGCGGCTGATAAGGTTTTAGCGCTAAGCGGGCTT
TATAAAACGGGCTGCGGGACCAGTTTTCATATCACTACCGTTTGAGTTCTTGTGCTGTGTGGATACTCCT
CCCGACACAAAGCCGCTCCATCAGCCAGCAGTCGTCTAATCCAGAGACCCCGGATCGGGGTACCAACATG
GACGCACAAACACGACGACGTGAGCGTCGCGCTGAGAAACAAGCTCAATGGAAAGCTGCAAACGGTGGAT
CTCCTCCACATATGGCTTACCCATACGATGTTCCAGATTACGCTCCTCCAAGCTTGATGGCGAATTTAAA
TTTTCAACAACCCCCGAGAAGTATAGCGAACGCGGCGTTAGCTGGCCGGACAACAGGCGGATTCGGTGGT
AGCTCCCTGGCTGGCCATGTGACGCCCACGTCGGGCATGTTTCAAACCGACTTCGCCAACTCCTATCCAG
GAACGGCGAACTACGGACAGGCGCCGCAGCAGCAGCAACAACAGCAGCAGCAGCCCCAACTGTCGCCGAA
CCGGAATGCCCAGCTGTCGGTCGGCGGACCCGCCATCTCGAGCGGCAACCGCAACGCCAACCTCTTCGGC
CAGCGTCAGTTTGTGGAGCGGCGAGCCATGCAAGGATTGGGCAGTGGCCCCATGTCGAACATGGGCAACT
TCATGCAGACGGGTCGCGGCGGCTACGGAACGGGCGGAGGCGGTGGCGGTCCTTTGAATAACTTCCACGT
GTTCGGCGGCGGCGGTGGTAGCGACACCTCCACGCCTGCCCTGCTCGATCCCACGGAGTTCCCCTCCTTG
ACCAACGCTCGTGGACAAAATGATCAAACGTTGCCGCAGTCCAACCCCTTGCAACCCCCCGGATCCAAGC
CGTACGGAAACTTTTTCACGTCATTCGGAATGGTCAAACAGCCCACCAGTGAACAGAGCGAATTTACCAT
GTCAAATGAAGATTTTCCAGCCCTTCCCGGAACGCAGAATTCCGATGGAACGACCAATGCCGTCGGTTCC
GTGGCTGGCACGGGCGGAAGCGGCGGAGCTAGCACGGAAAATCATCTGGATGGAACCGAGAAACCCATGA
ACTCCATCGTCGTGTCCGGCAGTGCCTCCGGATCCTCCGGAAGCAATGTGGGAGTCGTCGGAGGAAACGG
ACTGGGAGCTGTCGGATCGGGAATTGGTGGACTGGCGGTCGGAGGAGGAGGCGGCGCGGGATCCAGTGGC
GGAGGCGGCGTGGGAGGAAACGCGGCTTCCGGAGTCGTGGGAGGTAGCCACGTTGGCTTGGTCGGATCGA
ATTCCGGAATCGGAGGAGTGAATTCCGTTCCGAATTCCAACGCTATGATGGGAGTTGGAGGAGGATTGGG
TTCGGGCTCCGGATCCTCAGGTTCCGGCGCCGGAGGAGAACACTTGAATGACAACAGCTCCAATGACAAG
CTCGTTAAATCCGGAGTCCAGACATCCCCGGACGGTAAAGTGACGAATATTCCGGCCACGATGGTCAATA
ATCAATTTGGAATGGTCGGATTGTTGACCTTTATCCGCGCGGCGGAGACCGACCCGAACTTGGTCACCTT
GAGCTTGGGTACGGATCTCACGGGTTTAGGCCTGAACCTGAACTCGCAGGAGAGCTTGCATACAACCTTC
GCTGGCCCCTTCGTAGCACAGCCCTGCAGAGCACAAGACGTTGAGTTCAACGTGCCACCCGAATATCTGA
TTAACTTTGCGATAAGAGACAAACTAACAGCGCCGGTACTGAAAAAGCTGCAAGAAGACCTGCTCTTTTT
CCTTTTTTACACGAACATCGGCGATATGATGCAATTGATGGCAGCTGCTGAATTGCATAGTCGCGAGTGG
CGATACCACGTGGAGGAGAAAATATGGATAACTCGAATTCCTGGCATTGATCAATATGAAAAAAATGGTA
CAAAAGAGCGCGGCACCTTCTACTACTTTGATGCGCAAAGTTGGAAACGTTTGTCCAAGGTTTTCCAAAT
AGATCCCGAGAAATTAGATAAATGTCCCAATATAAGTGCGTTTATGAATGGACAGTCTGTATAATCTAGA
GGGCCCGCGGTTCGAAGGTAAGCCTATCCCTAACCCTCTCCTCGGTCTCGATTCTACGCGTACCGGTCAT
CATCACCATCACCATTGAGTTTAAACCCGCTGATCAGCCTCGACTGTGCCTTCTAAGGCCTGAGCTCGCT
GATCAGCCTCGATCGAGGATCCAGACATGATAAGATACATTGATGAGTTTGGACAAACCACAACTAGAAT
GCAGTGAAAAAAATGCTTTATTTGTGAAATTTGTGATGCTATTGCTTTATTTGTAACCATTATAAGCTGC
AATAAACAAGTTAACAACAACAATTGCATTCATTTTATGTTTCAGGTTCAGGGGGAGGTGTGGGAGGTTT
TTTAAAGCAAGTAAAACCTCTACAAATGTGGTATGGCTGATTATGATCAGTCGACCGATGCCCTTGAGAG
CCTTCAACCCAGTCAGCTCCTTCCGGTGGGCGCGGGGCATGACTATCGTCGCCGCACTTATGACTGTCTT
CTTTATCATGCAACTCGTAGGACAGGTGCCGGCAGCGCTCTGGGTCATTTTCGGCGAGGACCGCTTTCGC
TGGAGCGCGACGATGATCGGCCTGTCGCTTGCGGTATTCGGAATCTTGCACGCCCTCGCTCAAGCCTTCG
TCACTGGTCCCGCCACCAAACGTTTCGGCGAGAAGCAGGCCATTATCGCCGGCATGGCGGCCGACGCGCT
GGGCTACGTCTTGCTGGCGTTCGCGACGCGAGGCTGGATGGCCTTCCCCATTATGATTCTTCTCGCTTCC
GGCGGCATCGGGATGCCCGCGTTGCAGGCCATGCTGTCCAGGCAGGTAGATGACGACCATCAGGGACAGC
TTCAAGGATCGCTCGCGGCTCTTACCAGCCAGCAAAAGGCCAGGAACCGTAAAAAGGCCGCGTTGCTGGC
GTTTTTCCATAGGCTCCGCCCCCCTGACGAGCATCACAAAAATCGACGCTCAAGTCAGAGGTGGCGAAAC
CCGACAGGACTATAAAGATACCAGGCGTTTCCCCCTGGAAGCTCCCTCGTGCGCTCTCCTGTTCCGACCC
TGCCGCTTACCGGATACCTGTCCGCCTTTCTCCCTTCGGGAAGCGTGGCGCTTTCTCAATGCTCACGCTG
TAGGTATCTCAGTTCGGTGTAGGTCGTTCGCTCCAAGCTGGGCTGTGTGCACGAACCCCCCGTTCAGCCC
GACCGCTGCGCCTTATCCGGTAACTATCGTCTTGAGTCCAACCCGGTAAGACACGACTTATCGCCACTGG
CAGCAGCCACTGGTAACAGGATTAGCAGAGCGAGGTATGTAGGCGGTGCTACAGAGTTCTTGAAGTGGTG
GCCTAACTACGGCTACACTAGAAGGACAGTATTTGGTATCTGCGCTCTGCTGAAGCCAGTTACCTTCGGA
AAAAGAGTTGGTAGCTCTTGATCCGGCAAACAAACCACCGCTGGTAGCGGTGGTTTTTTTGTTTGCAAGC
AGCAGATTACGCGCAGAAAAAAAGGATCTCAAGAAGATCCTTTGATCTTTTCTACGGGGTCTGACGCTCA
GTGGAACGAAAACTCACGTTAAGGGATTTTGGTCATGAGATTATCAAAAAGGATCTTCACCTAGATCCTT
TTAAATTAAAAATGAAGTTTTAAATCAATCTAAAGTATATATGAGTAAACTTGGTCTGACAGTTACCAAT
GCTTAATCAGTGAGGCACCTATCTCAGCGATCTGTCTATTTCGTTCATCCATAGTTGCCTGACTCCCCGT
CGTGTAGATAACTACGATACGGGAGGGCTTACCATCTGGCCCCAGTGCTGCAATGATACCGCGAGACCCA
CGCTCACCGGCTCCAGATTTATCAGCAATAAACCAGCCAGCCGGAAGGGCCGAGCGCAGAAGTGGTCCTG
CAACTTTATCCGCCTCCATCCAGTCTATTAATTGTTGCCGGGAAGCTAGAGTAAGTAGTTCGCCAGTTAA
TAGTTTGCGCAACGTTGTTGCCATTGCTGCAGGCATCGTGGTGTCACGCTCGTCGTTTGGTATGGCTTCA
TTCAGCTCCGGTTCCCAACGATCAAGGCGAGTTACATGATCCCCCATGTTGTGCAAAAAAGCGGTTAGCT
CCTTCGGTCCTCCGATCGTTGTCAGAAGTAAGTTGGCCGCAGTGTTATCACTCATGGTTATGGCAGCACT
GCATAATTCTCTTACTGTCATGCCATCCGTAAGATGCTTTTCTGTGACTGGTGAGTACTCAACCAAGTCA
TTCTGAGAATAGTGTATGCGGCGACCGAGTTGCTCTTGCCCGGCGTCAACACGGGATAATACCGCGCCAC
ATAGCAGAACTTTAAAAGTGCTCATCATTGGAAAACGTTCTTCGGGGCGAAAACTCTCAAGGATCTTACC
GCTGTTGAGATCCAGTTCGATGTAACCCACTCGTGCACCCAACTGATCTTCAGCATCTTTTACTTTCACC
AGCGTTTCTGGGTGAGCAAAAACAGGAAGGCAAAATGCCGCAAAAAAGGGAATAAGGGCGACACGGAAAT
GTTGAATACTCATACTCTTCCTTTTTCAATATTATTGAAGCATTTATCAGGGTTATTGTCTCATGAGCGG
ATACATATTTGAATGTATTTAGAAAAATAAACAAATAGGGGTTCCGCGCACATTTCCCCGAAAAGTGCCA
CCTGACGTCTAAGAAACCATTATTATCATGACATTAACCTATAAAAATAGGCGTATCACGAGGCCCTTTC
GT
